>Addgene plasmid #97113 | Tol2-lyzC-microRNA 146a-Dendra2 | addgene full sequence | sequence record 182639 | Addgene NGS Result
GTTATTGTCAGTTTATTGCACACTGGGTTGCATTAAGCTGCAGTTTTTTCACAACAGTTTTCCACATTGT
AACAGTCAGTCTCCAAATTATTCCATCAGTCCTCAAATTTAGTCATTTGAGGCCATGAAAACACTTAAAA
CTACATGAAGGTAGTTTGGCATTAGGTTTTAGACTTGTTCTTGTTTGGCATATTGCAACCTGTGTAAAAA
TGATTTGATTTTTATTTTTTTTTTTTTTTTTTTCAGAAAGAAACGGTCCAAAAAGAGTTATGTGAACATT
TATCCATGTGTTTAATGTTTTTTAAATTAAAAAAAAACATTTTTATTAAACCACTTGTGACTAAACCTTT
TTTAGTTATTCTATTTTGTGACGAGTCTGAATGGCCAAAGTACTCTTGAATCCAAAATCTTTATAGTAAA
ATGTTTAATCTTACTTGCAGTGTTGGGTATAATTTGTAACAAAGTTGAATTCCATATCTGCTGAGTGAAA
AAGTAAAGTAAGAGATTGCTGTAAATATTTAGGTTATTTATTTATTAATACAATATAGAAAGTAACAAAA
CACAATGTAAAAAATCAATAAAGAAAGTAAATATTAAAAGTAATGATAAACTAATGATGTAAACAATATT
AGCAACAAAGTTTGTACAATTCAGGGAGGGTAAAGAATTTCACCTAATAGTCAAACTCTGTATTAAATAA
TATAAAATCTTTGTTCTTAGTCTGAAGAGGAGACTGTGAGAGAAAGCTTACTGGTTGTTAAATTAGAAAA
TTTGTAACTTGCAGATTAAAATGATTTAAATAATTTTATAAAGGCCATGTTTGAAACAAATGTAAAAACA
TAATAAATGTTAAGAATTTCAGATATTGAGATTTTACAATTTAAAAAAAGCAATAAAGTAATAGCAGAGA
CCTACACTCTTAAAGTAAATTACCCAACTCTGCTTACTAGTAACTTTTGGAATAGTTACTAGTATCCATT
GAACAAATACTAGAATCTAATTAAATTGTGTGAGTGTCCAATGAAAAGATTCTTGTATTTAAAACAGTAC
CAGTATCTATATATGTACAAAATTTAGTGCTAGCAAAATGCAAATAAATACTACTGCATATAATGGATTG
CATTGTAAATCGACTCGCCATAATACATTTATTTCCTATTTTTACTTTTAACAAAAAATAAGTTCACTGA
GTATTTCATGTCATTAAATCGCATTAAACCTCTTGCATGCTTTATGTACACTAGTGCAGTTCGCTAAATG
ACCACCGGTGTCACTAATAACACGATCGTTTCTGAATTCTGCATTAAACGCCATTTATACGTTGCTCTTA
TTAGTAAACAATTTCTCCATCATGAGCTCGACCAGTATTGCATATTTCATCCTCTTAAATCCAGAGTTGT
TTCTTTTAATCACTTTCTCTTCATGATAAAAGCAGTTTTTGGTTTTCAGAAGTTTACAACAAACCCAGTC
AGTTATTGCCTCAGCAAACACTGGAGCAACTGCACACTTGTGAAAAGCTTCTTGCGAAACACAAACCTTT
CTCTGGACTTATAAATAAAGGCATTCAGCAGCTCCACCATACACCTCCACTGGTCTTGATAAAGCAGATA
TCAGCAGTGATACAGGTACCGCCACCATGGATGAGGAAATCGCTGCCCTGGTCGTTGACAACGGCTCCGG
TATGTGCAAAGCCGGTTTTGCTGGAGATGATGCCCCTCGTGCTGTTTTCCCCTCCATTGTTGGACGACCC
AGACATCAGGTACATTTAATAAACCATCCTAATAACATGTTAATCATATTGAACCACATTAAACTCTCAT
TTGTGCATTTTACATCTTTTAAAACCGATTTATATTCGTTTTTAGATAATGAAGTTTATTAAAGTGTTAA
TTCACAGCTTTATTGCTTGTTTTGAGAATCTGCTTGCATAAGTGATTTTTAAACTTGATCTGATTTTCGT
TTGTTTCGAAGTTCTTCAGCTTTGAAAGTCAGATCTTCAATTCACAGCCATGCCATAGTTTTAGGATACA
GTATAAGTAGACGAATTGGGATGCATCGTAGATTTTATGCTGTGTTTGTTATGGTTTTTCAGTGGTAGAG
ATTTTCAGAGTATTATTAGGGTTATAGTCAGTGTCAGGTTTATTTATCGTCAGCGTGATGGGCAAAAAAC
AGCTGGCAGTACGGGCTCCCTTGCGGAGAAACACCTATGAATTTATAATCAGCGTTTCTCATGACCGAGG
AAAACAGCAGCAGCAGATAAGTGTGTCTCAAATCATCAGGGCTTCTTGTTTGTCTGTTAGTGTATTAAAC
ATGTATAATAATTTGAAGTTTGGAGAAGTTTTCAGGTTTTATTATGAATTTTTTTAAACGCACTGAACAA
TAGCCTACTGTTTCATTATTAATTAAAGTTTCATTAATGGTGGCTGAGTTTGTTTTGAGCACTTTTCCCT
GAGAACTGAATTCCATAGATGGTGTTCATGAAAAGTTCATCTATGGGCTCAGTTCTTCTGGCAATCTGTT
TAATGTCTGCTACAAATTCTGAAAAAACTGGCATACATACCATTTTTATTCTGTTATATTTGTGTGTGTG
TGTGTGTGTGTGTTATATATTATTGTGTTTTTATTTAGCTGTTCTTGTACTGTTTGTTTGTTTGTTTTGT
GTATTCCTGTATTTTAATTATTCTAAAAATTTTGAAAGTCGAAATGTAAAAGTATAAAAATGAAAACAAT
GTGATATTGGAGACCACTTTAAAGAGCCAACTGCTGTTACTCTCGCCCAGAAATCTGCGCCAACATGGAC
ACACCCAGTGGAGCAAGCCATCTGATTTTCATGGTCAGATTGTAAAGAAGCAATTACTCTTGGACAGTTT
AAGCAGAAAAGCCACCAAGTCAAGTCACTGGTCATATGATGAACTCGAAGATCTAATAAAAGTTAATTTA
AGCGTTCATTACAATAAATTCAAGTGAATCTGTTTTAAGCTAGCCTTTAACGTTTTTAAATTCCTTCAAA
CAAATTAGTTCCTCTTTGCAGTTCCTCATTTCTCGGTGAGCTGGTGCTTTAATCCCTTTACTTTTTCTTC
CTCTAGGGAGTGATGGTTGGCATGGGACGAATTAATTCCTGCAGCCCGGGGGTACCGGTCGCCACCATGA
ACACCCCGGGAATTAACCTGATCAAGGAGGACATGCGCGTGAAGGTGCACATGGAGGGCAACGTGAACGG
CCACGCCTTCGTGATCGAGGGCGAGGGCAAGGGCAAGCCCTACGAGGGCACCCAGACCGCCAACCTGACC
GTGAAGGAGGGCGCCCCCCTGCCCTTCAGCTACGACATCCTGACCACCGCCGTGCACTACGGCAACCGGG
TGTTCACCAAGTACCCCGAGGACATCCCCGACTACTTCAAGCAGAGCTTCCCCGAGGGCTACAGCTGGGA
GCGCACCATGACCTTCGAGGACAAGGGCATCTGCACCATCCGCAGCGACATCAGCCTGGAGGGCGACTGC
TTCTTCCAGAACGTGCGCTTCAAGGGCACCAACTTCCCCCCCAACGGCCCCGTGATGCAGAAGAAAACCC
TGAAGTGGGAGCCCAGCACCGAGAAGCTGCACGTGCGCGACGGCCTGCTGGTGGGCAACATCAACATGGC
CCTGCTGCTGGAGGGCGGCGGCCACTACCTGTGCGACTTCAAGACCACCTACAAGGCCAAGAAGGTGGTG
CAGCTGCCCGACGCCCACTTCGTGGACCACCGCATCGAGATCCTGGGCAACGACAGCGACTACAACAAGG
TGAAGCTGTACGAGCACGCCGTGGCCCGCTACAGCCCCCTGCCCAGCCAGGTGTGGTAATCTAGATCATA
ATCAGCCATACCACATTTGTAGAGGTTTTACTTGCTTTAAAAAACCTCCCACACCTCCCCCTGAACCTGA
AACATAAAATGAATGCAATTGTTGTTGTTAACTTGTTTATTGCAGCTTATAATGGTTACAAATAAAGCAA
TAGCATCACAAATTTCACAAATAAAGCATTTTTTTCACTGCATTCTAGTTGTGGTTTGTCCAAACTCATC
AATGTATCTTAAGGCGTAAATTGTAAGCGTTAATATTTTGTTAAAATTCGCGTTAAATTTTTGTTAAATC
AGCTCATTTTTTAACCAATAGGCCGAAATCGGCGGATCCTGCGGCCGCAAGGGAAAATAGAATGAAGTGA
TCTCCAAAAAATAAGTACTTTTTGACTGTAAATAAAATTGTAAGGAGTAAAAAGTACTTTTTTTTCTAAA
AAAATGTAATTAAGTAAAAGTAAAAGTATTGATTTTTAATTGTACTCAAGTAAAGTAAAAATCCCCAAAA
ATAATACTTAAGTACAGTAATCAAGTAAAATTACTCAAGTACTTTACACCTCTGGTTCTTGACCCCCTAC
CTTCAGCAAGCCCAGCAGATCCACTAGATCTTTTGTTCCCTTTAGTGAGGGTTAATTGCGCGCTTGGCGT
AATCATGGTCATAGCTGTTTCCTGTGTGAAATTGTTATCCGCTCACAATTCCACACAACATACGAGCCGG
AAGCATAAAGTGTAAAGCCTGGGGTGCCTAATGAGTGAGCTAACTCACATTAATTGCGTTGCGCTCACTG
CCCGCTTTCCAGTCGGGAAACCTGTCGTGCCAGCTGCATTAATGAATCGGCCAACGCGCGGGGAGAGGCG
GTTTGCGTATTGGGCGCTCTTCCGCTTCCTCGCTCACTGACTCGCTGCGCTCGGTCGTTCGGCTGCGGCG
AGCGGTATCAGCTCACTCAAAGGCGGTAATACGGTTATCCACAGAATCAGGGGATAACGCAGGAAAGAAC
ATGTGAGCAAAAGGCCAGCAAAAGGCCAGGAACCGTAAAAAGGCCGCGTTGCTGGCGTTTTTCCATAGGC
TCCGCCCCCCTGACGAGCATCACAAAAATCGACGCTCAAGTCAGAGGTGGCGAAACCCGACAGGACTATA
AAGATACCAGGCGTTTCCCCCTGGAAGCTCCCTCGTGCGCTCTCCTGTTCCGACCCTGCCGCTTACCGGA
TACCTGTCCGCCTTTCTCCCTTCGGGAAGCGTGGCGCTTTCTCATAGCTCACGCTGTAGGTATCTCAGTT
CGGTGTAGGTCGTTCGCTCCAAGCTGGGCTGTGTGCACGAACCCCCCGTTCAGCCCGACCGCTGCGCCTT
ATCCGGTAACTATCGTCTTGAGTCCAACCCGGTAAGACACGACTTATCGCCACTGGCAGCAGCCACTGGT
AACAGGATTAGCAGAGCGAGGTATGTAGGCGGTGCTACAGAGTTCTTGAAGTGGTGGCCTAACTACGGCT
ACACTAGAAGAACAGTATTTGGTATCTGCGCTCTGCTGAAGCCAGTTACCTTCGGAAAAAGAGTTGGTAG
CTCTTGATCCGGCAAACAAACCACCGCTGGTAGCGGTGGTTTTTTTGTTTGCAAGCAGCAGATTACGCGC
AGAAAAAAAGGATCTCAAGAAGATCCTTTGATCTTTTCTACGGGGTCTGACGCTCAGTGGAACGAAAACT
CACGTTAAGGGATTTTGGTCATGAGATTATCAAAAAGGATCTTCACCTAGATCCTTTTAAATTAAAAATG
AAGTTTTAAATCAATCTAAAGTATATATGAGTAAACTTGGTCTGACAGTTACCAATGCTTAATCAGTGAG
GCACCTATCTCAGCGATCTGTCTATTTCGTTCATCCATAGTTGCCTGACTCCCCGTCGTGTAGATAACTA
CGATACGGGAGGGCTTACCATCTGGCCCCAGTGCTGCAATGATACCGCGAGACCCACGCTCACCGGCTCC
AGATTTATCAGCAATAAACCAGCCAGCCGGAAGGGCCGAGCGCAGAAGTGGTCCTGCAACTTTATCCGCC
TCCATCCAGTCTATTAATTGTTGCCGGGAAGCTAGAGTAAGTAGTTCGCCAGTTAATAGTTTGCGCAACG
TTGTTGCCATTGCTACAGGCATCGTGGTGTCACGCTCGTCGTTTGGTATGGCTTCATTCAGCTCCGGTTC
CCAACGATCAAGGCGAGTTACATGATCCCCCATGTTGTGCAAAAAAGCGGTTAGCTCCTTCGGTCCTCCG
ATCGTTGTCAGAAGTAAGTTGGCCGCAGTGTTATCACTCATGGTTATGGCAGCACTGCATAATTCTCTTA
CTGTCATGCCATCCGTAAGATGCTTTTCTGTGACTGGTGAGTACTCAACCAAGTCATTCTGAGAATAGTG
TATGCGGCGACCGAGTTGCTCTTGCCCGGCGTCAATACGGGATAATACCGCGCCACATAGCAGAACTTTA
AAAGTGCTCATCATTGGAAAACGTTCTTCGGGGCGAAAACTCTCAAGGATCTTACCGCTGTTGAGATCCA
GTTCGATGTAACCCACTCGTGCACCCAACTGATCTTCAGCATCTTTTACTTTCACCAGCGTTTCTGGGTG
AGCAAAAACAGGAAGGCAAAATGCCGCAAAAAAGGGAATAAGGGCGACACGGAAATGTTGAATACTCATA
CTCTTCCTTTTTCAATATTATTGAAGCATTTATCAGGGTTATTGTCTCATGAGCGGATACATATTTGAAT
GTATTTAGAAAAATAAACAAATAGGGGTTCCGCGCACATTTCCCCGAAAAGTGCCACCTAAATTGTAAGC
GTTAATATTTTGTTAAAATTCGCGTTAAATTTTTGTTAAATCAGCTCATTTTTTAACCAATAGGCCGAAA
TCGGCAAAATCCCTTATAAATCAAAAGAATAGACCGAGATAGGGT
[37 nt withheld, positions 6766-6802]
AAAGAACGTGGACTCCAACGTCAAAGG
[49 nt withheld, positions 6830-6878]
T
[91 nt withheld, positions 6880-6970]
CACAATGACGGCTACTACATGGTGCCATTCCTTCCTCTTTATAGGAATGGAGACTACCTCCTGTCCAACA
ATGCTCTTGGATACGAGTACGCCTACCTGTTGGACCCAGGTCATTGCACAACACCAGAAATGCCCTCTGA
TCTGCAAAAGACGTGAATATCTGTTCAGACACCCATATCCACTCTGTTCCACACAGGTCAGAGGTTTGTC
CAGGAGTTCTTGACAGAGGTGTAAAAAGTACTCAAAAATTTTACTCAAGTGAAAGTACAAGTACTTAGGG
AAAATTTTACTCAATTAAAAGTAAAAGTATCTGGCTAGAATCTTACTTGAGTAAAAGTAAAAAAGTACTC
CATTAAAATTGTACTTGAGTATTAAGGAAGTAAAAGGCTAGCAAGATCTGCTCGAGATACATTTGATTAG
AAGAGTTTGACTTGGGTTGATTATAGCAAATAGTGGAACACAAACAGATTTTGAAATATTCTTGCAAATT
TATTTATTAAATCCATTCAAATATTGTCATTTTTTGTACTGTGTAATTTATATTGATTTGCTCATACAAT
ATTTACATTTCGCTTAAACAATACACTATTATTTATATTTAAAAATAGCTATATATAAATCAAATGTATA
GCTCTTTTTTACACAATTAATCAAAGCTAAAATATTTGTCACACAAATACAGTAAGCCACTTCACAATGA
TATCTTCAAAATCTGTGCTTGACTGAATCATTTCATTTATTGTTTTGTAATTCACATTATACCTTACGTT
CTCCAGGCACAGTTTGAATTGTTGATAAATGAAGATAATACATCTGATTTAATTAGTCTCCTTTGTTTAT
AATAACTTTAATCTAATTTGATAGTAATAATTCCAGCAATACATCCATTACAATAAAAATCGCTTTTTTA
TTTTGCACATTAGTTTGCCGGTATTTGTTTAAAGTTTCACCATACTTTTAAATCATGTGCTATTTGAAAA
GGGCTGTTATGACTGGAATTAAATGTTTTTTTTTATATCAGTGTTTTAGATTGAAGTACAATATTTATAG
GTAAAATTCACCAGCATATGCTTAAAGATAGCCATGCTCCAGGTCCTTGTGTCCTTCTAAGGTCTGTTTG
TGGTTTAAGCTGTTTGTTGACACACGCTTGTCATCTCCATTTTTCTGTGAA
Features (pLannotate 1.2.2; 17 found; start..end, strand, type, name):
   1637..1759    +  CDS            actba (fragment): ACTB1_DANRE - Also known as bact, bactin1, bactzf. Experimental evidence at protein level: Swiss-Prot protein existence level 1. Actin is a highly conserved protein that polymerizes to produce filaments that form cross-linked networks in the cytoplasm of cells. Actin exists in both monomeric (G-actin) and polymeric (F-actin) forms, both forms playing key functions, such as cell motility and contraction. In addition to their role in the cytoplasmic cytoskeleton, G- and F-actin also localize in the nucleus, and regulate gene transcription and motility and repair of damaged DNA. From Danio rerio
   2434..2523    +  ncRNA          mir-146: Accession: RF00691 - microRNA mir-146
   3114..3132    -  misc_feature   MCS (fragment): pBluescript multiple cloning site
   3147..3836    +  CDS            Dendra2: Dendra2 is a photoconvertible green fluorescent protein published in 2006, derived from Dendronephthya sp.. It has high acid sensitivity.
   3844..3927    +  CDS            large T antigen (fragment): large T antigen from SV40 (simian virus 40)
   3950..4071    +  polyA_signal   SV40 poly(A) signal: SV40 polyadenylation signal
   4078..4163    -  rep_origin     M13 ori (fragment): M13 bacteriophage origin of replication; arrow indicates direction of (+) strand synthesis
   4449..4467    -  promoter       T3 promoter: promoter for bacteriophage T3 RNA polymerase
   4512..4528    -  protein_bind   lac operator: The lac repressor binds to the lac operator to inhibit transcription in E. coli. This inhibition can be relieved by adding lactose or isopropyl-β-D-thiogalactopyranoside (IPTG). lac repressor encoded by lacI
   4536..4566    -  promoter       lac promoter: promoter for the E. coli lac operon
   4581..4602    -  protein_bind   CAP binding site: CAP binding activates transcription in the presence of cAMP. E. coli catabolite activator protein
   4615..4707    -  CDS            lacI (fragment): lac repressor; lacI; The lac repressor binds to the lac operator to inhibit transcription in E. coli. This inhibition can be relieved by adding lactose or isopropyl-β-D-thiogalactopyranoside (IPTG).
   4890..5478    -  rep_origin     ori: high-copy-number ColE1/pMB1/pBR322/pUC origin of replication
   5649..6509    -  CDS            AmpR: β-lactamase; bla; confers resistance to ampicillin, carbenicillin, and related antibiotics
   6510..6614    -  promoter       AmpR promoter: bla
   6640..6970    -  rep_origin     f1 ori (fragment) (sequence partly withheld): f1 bacteriophage origin of replication; arrow indicates direction of (+) strand synthesis
   6968..7195    +  CDS            tyr (fragment) (sequence partly withheld): TYRO_ORYLA - Also known as tyro. Experimental evidence at transcript level: Swiss-Prot protein existence level 2. This is a copper-containing oxidase that functions in the formation of pigments such as melanins and other polyphenolic compounds. From Oryzias latipes (Japanese rice fish) (Japanese killifish).
