[The description below was written by a language model from this plasmid's Addgene catalogue record and pLannotate feature annotations shown in this document.]
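Description:
Tol2-lyzC-microRNA 146a-Dendra2 is an 8.1 kb Tol2 transposon-based transgenesis plasmid for zebrafish, designed to overexpress microRNA 146a together with the fluorescent protein Dendra2. It is maintained in E. coli as a high-copy plasmid through a ColE1/pUC-type origin and selected with ampicillin via the AmpR (β-lactamase) gene and its promoter. pBluescript-type backbone remnants are also annotated, including a partial f1 origin, lac promoter/operator elements and a T3 promoter. The Tol2 arms are not annotated as such. A short fragment matching medaka tyrosinase next to the f1 origin probably reflects them, since Tol2 was originally isolated from that locus in medaka.

The payload runs in one orientation: a short zebrafish β-actin (actba) coding fragment, a mir-146 hairpin, the complete Dendra2 open reading frame, then a small SV40 large T antigen fragment and the SV40 polyadenylation signal. This layout suggests that the microRNA precursor sits in actin-derived sequence, possibly intronic, upstream of the reporter, so one transcript would yield both the processed miRNA and Dendra2, although the record does not describe this design. The name indicates a lyzC (lysozyme C) promoter, commonly used for neutrophil-restricted expression in zebrafish, but no promoter is annotated in the feature table; it presumably occupies the unannotated region upstream of the cassette. Dendra2 is a green-to-red photoconvertible protein, so it marks the expressing cells and allows selected cells to be photolabelled and tracked. Tol2 vectors are generally integrated into the genome by supplying Tol2 transposase. The associated study used a microRNA overexpression screen to look for regulators of neutrophil migration.
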