Addgene plasmid #97113: Tol2-lyzC-microRNA 146a-Dendra2
Purpose: overexpression of microRNA and Dendra2 in Zebrafish
Depositing lab: Qing Deng. Publication: Phenotypical microRNA screen reveals a noncanonical role of CDK2 in regulating neutrophil migration. Hsu AY, Wang D, Liu S, Lu J, Syahirah R, Bennin DA, Huttenlocher A, Umulis DM, Wan J, Deng Q. Proc Natl Acad Sci U S A. 2019 Aug 26. pii: 1905221116. doi: 10.1073/pnas.1905221116. PubMed 31451657.
Backbone
  Vector backbone: Tol2
  Vector type: Zebrafish
Growth in bacteria
  Bacterial resistance: Ampicillin, 100 μg/mL
  Growth temperature: 37°C
  Growth strain: DH5alpha
  Copy number: High Copy
Gene/Insert
  Gene/Insert name: microRNA 146a Dendra2
  Species: D. rerio (zebrafish)
  Cloning method: Ligation Independent Cloning
Terms and licenses: Academic/Nonprofit Terms; Industry Terms: Not Available to Industry
How to cite: Tol2-lyzC-microRNA 146a-Dendra2 was a gift from Qing Deng (Addgene plasmid # 97113 ; http://n2t.net/addgene:97113 ; RRID:Addgene_97113)
